Addgene plasmid #53341: INSR-bio-His
Purpose: Expresses full-length Insulin receptor precursor ectodomain in mammalian cells. C-terminal rat Cd4d3+4 tag, biotinylation sequence and His tag.
Depositing lab: Gavin Wright. Depositing organization: Wellcome Sanger Institute. Publication: A human platelet receptor protein microarray identifies FcepsilonR1alpha as an activating PEAR1 ligand. Sun Y, Vandenbriele C, Kauskot A, Verhamme P, Hoylaerts MF, Wright GJ. Mol Cell Proteomics. 2015 Feb 23. pii: mcp.M114.046946. 10.1074/mcp.M114.046946 PubMed 25713122.
Backbone
  Vector backbone: pTT3
  Backbone manufacturer: Yves Durocher, NRC
  Backbone size w/o insert (bp): 6618
  Total vector size (bp): 9506
  Modifications to backbone: Rat CD4 d3+4, enzymatic biotinylation sequence, linker and His tag (CD4d3+4-BioLHis).
  Vector type: Mammalian Expression
Growth in bacteria
  Bacterial resistance: Ampicillin, 100 μg/mL
  Growth temperature: 37°C
  Growth strain: Top10
  Copy number: High Copy
Gene/Insert
  Gene/Insert name: INSR (alt name: Insulin receptor precursor)
  Species: H. sapiens (human)
  Insert size (bp): 2888
  Entrez Gene: INSR (a.k.a. CD220, HHF5)
  Promoter: CMV
  Tag / fusion protein: rat CD4 d3+4 (C terminal on backbone); enzymatic biotinylation sequence (C terminal on backbone); His tag (C terminal on backbone)
  Cloning method: Restriction Enzyme; 5′ cloning site NotI (not destroyed); 3′ cloning site AscI (not destroyed)
  Sequencing primers: 5′ CMV-fwd
Resource information
  A portion of this plasmid was derived from a plasmid made by: Insert was chemically synthesised.
Terms and licenses: Academic/Nonprofit Terms; Industry Terms: Not Available to Industry
Depositor comments: Article ref 66
How to cite: INSR-bio-His was a gift from Gavin Wright (Addgene plasmid # 53341 ; http://n2t.net/addgene:53341 ; RRID:Addgene_53341)
