[The description below was written by a language model from this plasmid's Addgene catalogue record and pLannotate feature annotations shown in this document.]
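Description:
INSR-bio-His is a 9.5 kb mammalian expression plasmid built on the pTT3 backbone, designed to produce the extracellular region of the human insulin receptor (INSR) as a soluble, secreted recombinant protein. It is propagated in E. coli through a high-copy ColE1/pUC-type origin with ampicillin selection (AmpR). The backbone also carries a fragment of the Epstein-Barr virus oriP, which generally supports episomal maintenance and enhanced transient expression in cells that supply EBNA1. Remnants of lac regulatory elements and other short vector fragments appear in the annotation but have no evident role in the payload.

Expression is driven by the CMV immediate-early enhancer and promoter. These are followed by adenovirus-derived leader and splice sequences with a chimeric intron fragment, and the transcript is terminated by the rabbit β-globin polyadenylation signal. One annotation in this leader region, a reverse-strand match to the adenoviral terminal protein, most likely reflects this adenoviral leader sequence rather than a functional coding region. The chemically synthesised INSR ectodomain insert of about 2.9 kb sits between retained NotI and AscI sites. It is fused in frame at its C terminus to rat CD4 domains 3 and 4, an enzymatic biotinylation sequence, a linker and a His tag. The feature table detects the Cd4 portion spanning the sequence origin but does not separately annotate the biotinylation peptide or His tag.

The CD4 domains serve as a common tag shared across ectodomain constructs of this design. The biotinylation sequence allows oriented capture on streptavidin surfaces, and the His tag permits metal-affinity purification. The associated publication describes a human platelet receptor protein microarray, which suggests use of the protein as an arrayed reagent in extracellular receptor–ligand interaction screening.
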