Features (pLannotate 1.2.2; 19 found; start..end, strand, type, name):
    713..768     +  polyA_signal   β-globin poly(A) signal: rabbit β-globin polyadenylation signal (Gil and Proudfoot, 1987)
   1282..2963    -  rep_origin     oriP (fragment): Epstein-Barr virus oriP replication origin (Yates et al., 2000)
   3090..3194    +  promoter       AmpR promoter: bla
   3195..4055    +  CDS            AmpR: β-lactamase; bla; confers resistance to ampicillin, carbenicillin, and related antibiotics
   4226..4814    +  rep_origin     ori: high-copy-number ColE1/pMB1/pBR322/pUC origin of replication
   4997..5089    +  CDS            lacI (fragment): lac repressor; lacI; The lac repressor binds to the lac operator to inhibit transcription in E. coli. This inhibition can be relieved by adding lactose or isopropyl-β-D-thiogalactopyranoside (IPTG).
   5102..5123    +  protein_bind   CAP binding site: CAP binding activates transcription in the presence of cAMP. E. coli catabolite activator protein
   5138..5168    +  promoter       lac promoter: promoter for the E. coli lac operon
   5176..5192    +  protein_bind   lac operator: The lac repressor binds to the lac operator to inhibit transcription in E. coli. This inhibition can be relieved by adding lactose or isopropyl-β-D-thiogalactopyranoside (IPTG). lac repressor encoded by lacI
   5262..5278    +  promoter       tet promoter (fragment): E. coli promoter for tetracycline efflux protein gene
   5288..5313    -  CDS            bla(M) (fragment): β-lactamase lacking the signal sequence; bla(M); allows cytosolic expression of β-lactamase
   5487..5866    +  enhancer       CMV enhancer: human cytomegalovirus immediate early enhancer
   5868..6067    +  promoter       CMV promoter: human cytomegalovirus (CMV) immediate early promoter
   6135..6173    +  misc_feature   Ad SA (fragment): adenovirus major late transcript splice acceptor (Friedrich and Soriano, 1991)
   6206..6415    -  CDS            PTP (fragment): TERM_ADE02 - Experimental evidence at protein level: Swiss-Prot protein existence level 1. Protein covalently bound to the viral DNA that acts as a primer for viral genomic replication by DNA strand displacement. Assembles on the viral origin of replication in an initiation complex with viral polymerase, DBP, host NFIA and host POU2F1/OCT1. During initiation, the polymerase covalently couples the first dCTP with Ser- 580 of pTP. The terminal protein stimulates the template activity over 20 fold compared to protein-free templates. Neo-synthesized viral genomes are linked to two preterminal prot
   6446..6535    +  intron         chimeric intron (fragment): chimera between introns from adenovirus and immunoglobulin heavy chain genes
   6554..6600    +  CDS            IgH signal sequence (fragment): signal sequence from the mouse immunoglobulin heavy chain variable region
   6631..9498    +  CDS            INSR (fragment): INSR_HUMAN - Experimental evidence at protein level: Swiss-Prot protein existence level 1. Receptor tyrosine kinase which mediates the pleiotropic actions of insulin. Binding of insulin leads to phosphorylation of several intracellular substrates, including, insulin receptor substrates (IRS1, 2, 3, 4), SHC, GAB1, CBL and other signaling intermediates. Each of these phosphorylated proteins serve as docking proteins for other signaling proteins that contain Src-homology-2 domains (SH2 domain) that specifically recognize different phosphotyrosine residues, including the p85 regulatory subunit of
   9499..553     +  CDS            Cd4 (fragment) (across the origin): CD4_RAT - Experimental evidence at protein level: Swiss-Prot protein existence level 1. Integral membrane glycoprotein that plays an essential role in the immune response and serves multiple functions in responses against both external and internal offenses. In T-cells, functions primarily as a coreceptor for MHC class II molecule:peptide complex. The antigens presented by class II peptides are derived from extracellular proteins while class I peptides are derived from cytosolic proteins. Interacts simultaneously with the T-cell receptor (TCR) and the MHC class II presented by antigen presenti
>Addgene plasmid #53341 | INSR-bio-His | depositor full sequence | sequence record 83071 | INSR-bio-His sequence 9506 bps
GTCGACCTCCATCACGGCCTATAAGAGTGAGGGGGAGTCAGCGGAGTTCTCCTTCCCACTCAACCTTGGA
GAGGAAAGCCTGCAGGGAGAGTTGAGATGGAAGGCAGAGAAGGCTCCTTCTTCCCAGTCCTGGATCACCT
TCTCCCTAAAGAACCAAAAGGTGTCTGTGCAGAAGTCTACTAGCAACCCCAAGTTCCAGCTGTCCGAAAC
GCTCCCACTCACCCTTCAGATACCCCAGGTCTCCCTTCAGTTTGCTGGTTCTGGCAACCTGACCCTGACT
CTGGACAGAGGGATACTGTATCAGGAAGTGAACCTGGTGGTGATGAAAGTGACTCAGCCCGACAGCAACA
CTTTGACCTGTGAGGTGATGGGACCCACCTCACCCAAGATGAGACTGATCTTGAAGCAGGAGAATCAGGA
GGCCAGGGTCTCCAGGCAGGAGAAAGTGATTCAAGTGCAGGCCCCTGAAGCAGGGGTGTGGCAATGTCTA
CTGAGTGAAGGTGAAGAGGTCAAGATGGACTCCAAGATCCAGGTTTTATCCAAAGGGTTGAATTCCGGCA
GCCTGCACCACATCCTGGACGCCCAGAAGATGCTGTGGAACCACAGGGACAGGAACCTGCCTCCTCTGGC
CCCTCTGGGCCCCCACCACCATCACCACCATTGAGTCTAGACACGTGATTAATTAAGGATCCCCCGACCT
CGACCTCTGGCTAATAAAGGAAATTTATTTTCATTGCAATAGTGTGTTGGAATTTTTTGTGTCTCTCACT
CGGAAGGACATATGGGAGGGCAAATCATTTGGTCGAGATCCCTCGGAGATCTCTAGCTAGAGGATCGATC
CCCGCCCCGGACGAACTAAACCTGACTACGACATCTCTGCCCCTTCTTCGCGGGGCAGTGCATGTAATCC
CTTCAGTTGGTTGGTACAACTTGCCAACTGGGCCCTGTTCCACATGTGACACGGGGGGGGACCAAACACA
AAGGGGTTCTCTGACTGTAGTTGACATCCTTATAAATGGATGTGCACATTTGCCAACACTGAGTGGCTTT
CATCCTGGAGCAGACTTTGCAGTCTGTGGACTGCAACACAACATTGCCTTTATGTGTAACTCTTGGCTGA
AGCTCTTACACCAATGCTGGGGGACATGTACCTCCCAGGGGCCCAGGAAGACTACGGGAGGCTACACCAA
CGTCAATCAGAGGGGCCTGTGTAGCTACCGATAAGCGGACCCTCAAGAGGGCATTAGCAATAGTGTTTAT
AAGGCCCCCTTGTTAACCCTAAACGGGTAGCATATGCTTCCCGGGTAGTAGTATATACTATCCAGACTAA
CCCTAATTCAATAGCATATGTTACCCAACGGGAAGCATATGCTATCGAATTAGGGTTAGTAAAAGGGTCC
TAAGGAACAGCGATATCTCCCACCCCATGAGCTGTCACGGTTTTATTTACATGGGGTCAGGATTCCACGA
GGGTAGTGAACCATTTTAGTCACAAGGGCAGTGGCTGAAGATCAAGGAGCGGGCAGTGAACTCTCCTGAA
TCTTCGCCTGCTTCTTCATTCTCCTTCGTTTAGCTAATAGAATAACTGCTGAGTTGTGAACAGTAAGGTG
TATGTGAGGTGCTCGAAAACAAGGTTTCAGGTGACGCCCCCAGAATAAAATTTGGACGGGGGGTTCAGTG
GTGGCATTGTGCTATGACACCAATATAACCCTCACAAACCCCTTGGGCAATAAATACTAGTGTAGGAATG
AAACATTCTGAATATCTTTAACAATAGAAATCCATGGGGTGGGGACAAGCCGTAAAGACTGGATGTCCAT
CTCACACGAATTTATGGCTATGGGCAACACATAATCCTAGTGCAATATGATACTGGGGTTATTAAGATGT
GTCCCAGGCAGGGACCAAGACAGGTGAACCATGTTGTTACACTCTATTTGTAACAAGGGGAAAGAGAGTG
GACGCCGACAGCAGCGGACTCCACTGGTTGTCTCTAACACCCCCGAAAATTAAACGGGGCTCCACGCCAA
TGGGGCCCATAAACAAAGACAAGTGGCCACTCTTTTTTTTGAAATTGTGGAGTGGGGGCACGCGTCAGCC
CCCACACGCCGCCCTGCGGTTTTGGACTGTAAAATAAGGGTGTAATAACTTGGCTGATTGTAACCCCGCT
AACCACTGCGGTCAAACCACTTGCCCACAAAACCACTAATGGCACCCCGGGGAATACCTGCATAAGTAGG
TGGGCGGGCCAAGATAGGGGCGCGATTGCTGCGATCTGGAGGACAAATTACACACACTTGCGCCTGAGCG
CCAAGCACAGGGTTGTTGGTCCTCATATTCACGAGGTCGCTGAGAGCACGGTGGGCTAATGTTGCCATGG
GTAGCATATACTACCCAAATATCTGGATAGCATATGCTATCCTAATCTATATCTGGGTAGCATAGGCTAT
CCTAATCTATATCTGGGTAGCATATGCTATCCTAATCTATATCTGGGTAGTATATGCTATCCTAATTTAT
ATCTGGGTAGCATAGGCTATCCTAATCTATATCTGGGTAGCATATGCTATCCTAATCTATATCTGGGTAG
TATATGCTATCCTAATCTGTATCCGGGTAGCATATGCTATCCTAATAGAGATTAGGGTAGTATATGCTAT
CCTAATTTATATCTGGGTAGCATATACTACCCAAATATCTGGATAGCATATGCTATCCTAATCTATATCT
GGGTAGCATATGCTATCCTAATCTATATCTGGGTAGCATAGGCTATCCTAATCTATATCTGGGTAGCATA
TGCTATCCTAATCTATATCTGGGTAGTATATGCTATCCTAATTTATATCTGGGTAGCATAGGCTATCCTA
ATCTATATCTGGGTAGCATATGCTATCCTAATCTATATCTGGGTAGTATATGCTATCCTAATCTGTATCC
GGGTAGCATATGCTATCCTCATGATAAGCTGTCAAACATGAGAATTTTCTTGAAGACGAAAGGGCCTCGT
GATACGCCTATTTTTATAGGTTAATGTCATGATAATAATGGTTTCTTAGACGTCAGGTGGCACTTTTCGG
GGAAATGTGCGCGGAACCCCTATTTGTTTATTTTTCTAAATACATTCAAATATGTATCCGCTCATGAGAC
AATAACCCTGATAAATGCTTCAATAATATTGAAAAAGGAAGAGTATGAGTATTCAACATTTCCGTGTCGC
CCTTATTCCCTTTTTTGCGGCATTTTGCCTTCCTGTTTTTGCTCACCCAGAAACGCTGGTGAAAGTAAAA
GATGCTGAAGATCAGTTGGGTGCACGAGTGGGTTACATCGAACTGGATCTCAACAGCGGTAAGATCCTTG
AGAGTTTTCGCCCCGAAGAACGTTTTCCAATGATGAGCACTTTTAAAGTTCTGCTATGTGGCGCGGTATT
ATCCCGTGTTGACGCCGGGCAAGAGCAACTCGGTCGCCGCATACACTATTCTCAGAATGACTTGGTTGAG
TACTCACCAGTCACAGAAAAGCATCTTACGGATGGCATGACAGTAAGAGAATTATGCAGTGCTGCCATAA
CCATGAGTGATAACACTGCGGCCAACTTACTTCTGACAACGATCGGAGGACCGAAGGAGCTAACCGCTTT
TTTGCACAACATGGGGGATCATGTAACTCGCCTTGATCGTTGGGAACCGGAGCTGAATGAAGCCATACCA
AACGACGAGCGTGACACCACGATGCCTGCAGCAATGGCAACAACGTTGCGCAAACTATTAACTGGCGAAC
TACTTACTCTAGCTTCCCGGCAACAATTAATAGACTGGATGGAGGCGGATAAAGTTGCAGGACCACTTCT
GCGCTCGGCCCTTCCGGCTGGCTGGTTTATTGCTGATAAATCTGGAGCCGGTGAGCGTGGGTCTCGCGGT
ATCATTGCAGCACTGGGGCCAGATGGTAAGCCCTCCCGTATCGTAGTTATCTACACGACGGGGAGTCAGG
CAACTATGGATGAACGAAATAGACAGATCGCTGAGATAGGTGCCTCACTGATTAAGCATTGGTAACTGTC
AGACCAAGTTTACTCATATATACTTTAGATTGATTTAAAACTTCATTTTTAATTTAAAAGGATCTAGGTG
AAGATCCTTTTTGATAATCTCATGACCAAAATCCCTTAACGTGAGTTTTCGTTCCACTGAGCGTCAGACC
CCGTAGAAAAGATCAAAGGATCTTCTTGAGATCCTTTTTTTCTGCGCGTAATCTGCTGCTTGCAAACAAA
AAAACCACCGCTACCAGCGGTGGTTTGTTTGCCGGATCAAGAGCTACCAACTCTTTTTCCGAAGGTAACT
GGCTTCAGCAGAGCGCAGATACCAAATACTGTTCTTCTAGTGTAGCCGTAGTTAGGCCACCACTTCAAGA
ACTCTGTAGCACCGCCTACATACCTCGCTCTGCTAATCCTGTTACCAGTGGCTGCTGCCAGTGGCGATAA
GTCGTGTCTTACCGGGTTGGACTCAAGACGATAGTTACCGGATAAGGCGCAGCGGTCGGGCTGAACGGGG
GGTTCGTGCACACAGCCCAGCTTGGAGCGAACGACCTACACCGAACTGAGATACCTACAGCGTGAGCTAT
GAGAAAGCGCCACGCTTCCCGAAGGGAGAAAGGCGGACAGGTATCCGGTAAGCGGCAGGGTCGGAACAGG
AGAGCGCACGAGGGAGCTTCCAGGGGGAAACGCCTGGTATCTTTATAGTCCTGTCGGGTTTCGCCACCTC
TGACTTGAGCGTCGATTTTTGTGATGCTCGTCAGGGGGGCGGAGCCTATGGAAAAACGCCAGCAACGCGG
CCTTTTTACGGTTCCTGGCCTTTTGCTGGCCTTTTGCTCACATGTTCTTTCCTGCGTTATCCCCTGATTC
TGTGGATAACCGTATTACCGCCTTTGAGTGAGCTGATACCGCTCGCCGCAGCCGAACGACCGAGCGCAGC
GAGTCAGTGAGCGAGGAAGCGGAAGAGCGCCCAATACGCAAACCGCCTCTCCCCGCGCGTTGGCCGATTC
ATTAATGCAGCTGGCACGACAGGTTTCCCGACTGGAAAGCGGGCAGTGAGCGCAACGCAATTAATGTGAG
TTAGCTCACTCATTAGGCACCCCAGGCTTTACACTTTATGCTTCCGGCTCGTATGTTGTGTGGAATTGTG
AGCGGATAACAATTTCACACAGGAAACAGCTATGACCATGATTACGCCAAGCTCTAGCTAGAGGTCGACC
AATTCTCATGTTTGACAGCTTATCATCGCAGATCCGGGCAACGTTGTTGCCATTGCTGCAGGCGCAGAAC
TGGTAGGTATGGAAGATCTATACATTGAATCAATATTGGCAATTAGCCATATTAGTCATTGGTTATATAG
CATAAATCAATATTGGCTATTGGCCATTGCATACGTTGTATCTATATCATAATATGTACATTTATATTGG
CTCATGTCCAATATGACCGCCATGTTGACATTGATTATTGACTAGTTATTAATAGTAATCAATTACGGGG
TCATTAGTTCATAGCCCATATATGGAGTTCCGCGTTACATAACTTACGGTAAATGGCCCGCCTGGCTGAC
CGCCCAACGACCCCCGCCCATTGACGTCAATAATGACGTATGTTCCCATAGTAACGCCAATAGGGACTTT
CCATTGACGTCAATGGGTGGAGTATTTACGGTAAACTGCCCACTTGGCAGTACATCAAGTGTATCATATG
CCAAGTCCGCCCCCTATTGACGTCAATGACGGTAAATGGCCCGCCTGGCATTATGCCCAGTACATGACCT
TACGGGACTTTCCTACTTGGCAGTACATCTACGTATTAGTCATCGCTATTACCATGGTGATGCGGTTTTG
GCAGTACACCAATGGGCGTGGATAGCGGTTTGACTCACGGGGATTTCCAAGTCTCCACCCCATTGACGTC
AATGGGAGTTTGTTTTGGCACCAAAATCAACGGGACTTTCCAAAATGTCGTAATAACCCCGCCCCGTTGA
CGCAAATGGGCGGTAGGCGTGTACGGTGGGAGGTCTATATAAGCAGAGCTCGTTTAGTGAACCGTCAGAT
CCTCACTCTCTTCCGCATCGCTGTCTGCGAGGGCCAGCTGTTGGGCTCGCGGTTGAGGACAAACTCTTCG
CGGTCTTTCCAGTACTCTTGGATCGGAAACCCGTCGGCCTCCGAACGGTACTCCGCCACCGAGGGACCTG
AGCGAGTCCGCATCGACCGGATCGGAAAACCTCTCGAGAAAGGCGTCTAACCAGTCACAGTCGCAAGGTA
GGCTGAGCACCGTGGCGGGCGGCAGCGGGTGGCGGTCGGGGTTGTTTCTGGCGGAGGTGCTGCTGATGAT
GTAATTAAAGTAGGCGGTCTTGAGACGGCGGATGGTCGAGGTGAGGTGTGGCAGGCTTGAGATCCAGCTG
TTGGGGTGAGTACTCCCTCTCAAAAGCGGGCATTACTTCTGCGCTAAGATTGTCAGTTTCCAAAAACGAG
GAGGATTTGATATTCACCTGGCCCGATCTGGCCATACACTTGAGTGACAATGACATCCACTTTGCCTTTC
TCTCCACAGGTGTCCACTCCCAGGTCCAAGTTTAAACTGCGGCCGCCACCATGGGCACAGGCGGAAGAAG
AGGCGCCGCTGCCGCTCCTCTGCTGGTCGCTGTGGCCGCTCTGCTGCTGGGAGCCGCCGGACACCTGTAC
CCTGGCGAAGTGTGCCCCGGCATGGACATCCGGAACAACCTGACCCGGCTGCACGAGCTGGAAAACTGCA
GCGTGATCGAGGGCCATCTGCAGATCCTGCTGATGTTCAAGACCAGACCCGAGGACTTCCGGGACCTGAG
CTTCCCCAAGCTGATCATGATCACCGACTATCTGCTGCTGTTCCGGGTGTACGGCCTGGAAAGCCTGAAG
GACCTGTTCCCCAACCTGACCGTGATCCGGGGCTCACGGCTGTTCTTCAACTACGCCCTGGTCATCTTCG
AGATGGTGCACCTGAAAGAGCTGGGCCTGTACAACCTGATGAACATCACTCGCGGCTCTGTGCGGATCGA
GAAGAACAACGAGCTGTGCTACCTGGCCACTATCGACTGGTCACGGATCCTGGACTCTGTCGAGGACAAC
TACATCGTGCTGAACAAGGACGACAACGAGGAATGCGGCGACATCTGCCCTGGCACCGCCAAGGGCAAGA
CCAACTGCCCCGCCACCGTGATCAACGGCCAGTTCGTGGAGAGATGCTGGACCCACAGCCACTGCCAGAA
AGTGTGCCCTACCATCTGCAAGAGCCACGGCTGTACCGCCGAGGGCCTGTGCTGTCACAGCGAGTGCCTG
GGCAACTGCAGCCAGCCCGACGACCCTACAAAGTGCGTGGCCTGCCGGAACTTCTACCTGGACGGCAGAT
GCGTGGAGACATGCCCCCCTCCCTACTACCACTTCCAGGACTGGCGCTGCGTGAACTTCAGCTTCTGCCA
GGATCTGCACCACAAGTGCAAGAACAGCAGACGGCAGGGCTGCCACCAGTACGTGATCCACAACAACAAG
TGCATCCCCGAGTGCCCCAGCGGCTACACCATGAACAGCAGCAATCTGCTGTGCACCCCCTGCCTGGGCC
CTTGCCCCAAAGTGTGCCATCTGCTGGAAGGCGAGAAAACCATCGACAGCGTGACCAGCGCCCAGGAACT
GAGAGGATGCACAGTCATCAATGGCTCTCTGATCATCAACATCAGAGGCGGCAACAACCTGGCCGCCGAG
CTGGAAGCTAACCTGGGCCTGATTGAAGAAATCAGCGGCTACCTGAAGATCCGGCGGAGCTATGCCCTGG
TGTCCCTGAGCTTCTTCCGGAAGCTGCGGCTGATCAGAGGCGAGACACTGGAAATCGGCAACTACAGCTT
TTACGCCCTGGACAACCAGAACCTGAGACAGCTGTGGGACTGGTCCAAGCACAATCTGACCACCACCCAG
GGCAAGCTGTTCTTTCACTACAACCCCAAGCTGTGCCTGAGCGAGATCCACAAGATGGAAGAGGTGTCCG
GCACCAAGGGCCGGCAGGAACGGAACGATATCGCCCTGAAAACCAACGGCGACAAGGCCAGCTGCGAGAA
CGAGCTGCTGAAGTTCAGCTACATCCGGACCAGCTTCGACAAGATTCTGCTGAGATGGGAGCCCTACTGG
CCCCCTGACTTCAGAGATCTGCTGGGCTTCATGCTGTTCTACAAAGAGGCCCCCTACCAGAACGTGACCG
AGTTCGACGGCCAGGACGCCTGTGGCAGCAACAGCTGGACCGTGGTGGACATCGACCCCCCCCTGAGAAG
CAACGACCCCAAGAGCCAGAACCACCCCGGCTGGCTCATGCGAGGACTGAAGCCCTGGACCCAGTACGCC
ATCTTCGTGAAAACCCTGGTCACCTTCAGCGACGAGCGGAGAACCTACGGCGCCAAGAGCGACATCATCT
ACGTGCAGACCGACGCCACCAACCCCAGCGTGCCCCTGGACCCCATCAGCGTGTCCAACAGCAGCAGCCA
GATCATCCTGAAGTGGAAGCCCCCCAGCGACCCCAACGGCAACATCACCCACTACCTGGTGTTCTGGGAG
AGACAGGCCGAGGACAGCGAGCTGTTCGAGCTGGACTACTGCCTGAAGGGCCTGAAGCTGCCCAGCAGAA
CCTGGTCCCCCCCCTTCGAGAGCGAGGACAGCCAGAAGCACAACCAGAGCGAGTACGAGGACTCTGCCGG
CGAGTGCTGCAGCTGCCCCAAGACCGACAGCCAGATCCTGAAAGAACTGGAAGAGAGCAGCTTCAGAAAG
ACCTTCGAGGACTATCTGCACAACGTGGTGTTCGTGCCCAGAAAGACCAGCAGCGGCACAGGCGCCGAGG
ACCCCAGACCCAGCCGGAAGAGAAGATCCCTGGGCGACGTGGGCAATGTGACCGTGGCCGTGCCTACAGT
GGCCGCCTTCCCCAACACCAGCAGCACCAGCGTGCCTACCAGCCCCGAGGAACACCGGCCCTTCGAGAAG
GTGGTCAACAAAGAGAGCCTGGTCATCAGCGGCCTGCGGCACTTCACCGGCTACCGGATCGAGCTGCAGG
CTTGCAACCAGGACACCCCCGAAGAAAGATGCAGCGTGGCCGCCTACGTGTCCGCCAGAACCATGCCCGA
GGCCAAGGCCGATGACATCGTGGGCCCTGTGACTCACGAGATCTTCGAGAACAATGTGGTGCATCTGATG
TGGCAGGAACCCAAAGAGCCCAACGGCCTGATCGTGCTGTACGAGGTGTCCTACCGGCGCTACGGCGACG
AGGAACTGCACCTGTGCGTGAGCCGGAAGCACTTCGCCCTGGAACGGGGCTGCAGACTGAGAGGACTGAG
CCCCGGCAACTACTCCGTGCGGATCAGAGCCACCTCTCTGGCCGGCAACGGCAGCTGGACAGAGCCCACC
TACTTCTACGTGACCGACTACCTGGATGTGCCCAGCAATATCGCCAAAGGCGCGCC
