>Addgene plasmid #53341 | INSR-bio-His | addgene partial sequence | sequence record 94011 | pMT2-F 5'-TTGCCTTTCTCTCCACAGGT-3'
TGCGGCCGCCACCATGGGCACAGGCGGAAGAAGAGGCGCCGCTGCCGCTCCTCTGCTGGTCGCTGTGGCC
GCTCTGCTGCTGGGAGCCGCCGGACACCTGTACCCTGGCGAAGTGTGCCCCGGCATGGACATCCGGAACA
ACCTGACCCGGCTGCACGAGCTGGAAAACTGCAGCGTGATCGAGGGCCATCTGCAGATCCTGCTGATGTT
CAAGACCAGACCCGAGGACTTCCGGGACCTGAGCTTCCCCAAGCTGATCATGATCACCGACTATCTGCTG
CTGTTCCGGGTGTACGGCCTGGAAAGCCTGAAGGACCTGTTCCCCAACCTGACCGTGATCCGGGGCTCAC
GGCTGTTCTTCAACTACGCCCTGGTCATCTTCGAGATGGTGCACCTGAAAGAGCTGGGCCTGTACAACCT
GATGAACATCACTCGCGGCTCTGTGCGGATCGAGAAGAACAACGAGCTGTGCTACCTGGCCACTATCGAC
TGGTCACGGATCCTGGACTCTGTCGAGGACAACTACATCGTGCTGAACAAGGACGACAACGAGGAATGCG
GCGACATCTGCCCTGGCACCGCCAAGGGCAAGACCAACTGCCCCGCCACCGTGATCAACGGCCAGTTCGT
GGAGAGATGCTGGACCCACAGCCACTGCCAGAAAGTGTGCCCTACCATCTGCAAGAGCCACGGCTGTACC
GCCGAGGGCCTGTGCTGTCACAGCGAGTGCCTGGGCAACTGCAGCCAGCCCGACGACCCTACAAAGTGCG
TGGCCTGCCGGAACTTCTACCTGGACGGCAGATGCGTGGAGACATGCCCCCCTCCCTACTACCACTTCCA
GGACTGGCGCTGCGTGAACTTCAGCTTCTGCCAGGATCTGCACCACAAGTGCAAGAACAGCAGA
