>Addgene plasmid #53341 | INSR-bio-His | addgene partial sequence | sequence record 94140 | rb_glob_PA_term-R 5'-CCCATATGTCCTTCCGAGTG-3'
AATAAATTTCCTTTATTAGCCAGAGGTCGAGGTCGGGGGATCCTTAATTAATCACGTGTCTAGACTCAAT
GGTGGTGATGGTGGTGGGGGCCCAGAGGGGCCAGAGGAGGCAGGTTCCTGTCCCTGTGGTTCCACAGCAT
CTTCTGGGCGTCCAGGATGTGGTGCAGGCTGCCGGAATTCAACCCTTTGGATAAAACCTGGATCTTGGAG
TCCATCTTGACCTCTTCACCTTCACTCAGTAGACATTGCCACACCCCTGCTTCAGGGGCCTGCACTTGAA
TCACTTTCTCCTGCCTGGAGACCCTGGCCTCCTGATTCTCCTGCTTCAAGATCAGTCTCATCTTGGGTGA
GGTGGGTCCCATCACCTCACAGGTCAAAGTGTTGCTGTCGGGCTGAGTCACTTTCATCACCACCAGGTTC
ACTTCCTGATACAGTATCCCTCTGTCCAGAGTCAGGGTCAGGTTGCCAGAACCAGCAAACTGAAGGGAGA
CCTGGGGTATCTGAAGGGTGAGTGGGAGCGTTTCGGACAGCTGGAACTTGGGGTTGCTAGTAGACTTCTG
CACAGACACCTTTTGGTTCTTTAGGGAGAAGGTGATCCAGGACTGGGAAGAAGGAGCCTTCTCTGCCTTC
CATCTCAACTCTCCCTGCAGGCTTTCCTCTCCAAGGTTGAGTGGGAAGGAGAACTCCGCTGACTCCCCCT
CACTCTTATAGGCCGTGATGGAGGTCGACGGCGCGCCTTTGGCGATATTGCTGGGCACATCCAGGTAGTC
GGTCACGTAGAAGTAGGTGGGCTCTGTCCAGCTGCCGTTGCCGGCCAGAGAGGTGGCTCTGATCCGCACG
G
